Addgene plasmid #63066: pIC82
Purpose: Mammalian expression of EGFP-TEV-S-tag CENP-I for protein localization and affinity purification (LAP)
Depositing lab: Iain Cheeseman.
Backbone
  Vector backbone: pEYFP-C2
  Vector type: Mammalian Expression
  Selectable markers: Neomycin (select with G418)
Growth in bacteria
  Bacterial resistance: Kanamycin, 50 μg/mL
  Growth temperature: 37°C
  Growth strain: DH5alpha
  Copy number: High Copy
Gene/Insert
  Gene/Insert name: CENP-I
  Species: H. sapiens (human)
  Insert size (bp): 2271
  Tag / fusion protein: EYFP (N terminal on backbone); TEV-S (N terminal on insert)
  Cloning method: Restriction Enzyme; 5′ cloning site XhoI (not destroyed); 3′ cloning site EcoRI (not destroyed)
  Sequencing primers: 5′ oCB21; 3′ oCB22
Terms and licenses: Academic/Nonprofit Terms; Industry Terms: Not Available to Industry
How to cite: pIC82 was a gift from Iain Cheeseman (Addgene plasmid # 63066)
