[The description below was written by a language model from this plasmid's Addgene catalogue record and pLannotate feature annotations shown in this document.]
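Description:
pIC82 is a mammalian expression plasmid built on the pEYFP-C2 backbone that produces human CENP-I carrying an N-terminal localization and affinity purification (LAP) tag. It is propagated in E. coli as a high-copy plasmid through a ColE1/pUC-type origin and also carries an f1 phage origin. A single NeoR/KanR gene (Tn5 aminoglycoside phosphotransferase) provides both selections. It is preceded by a bacterial bla promoter for kanamycin resistance in bacteria and by the SV40 enhancer/early promoter for G418 selection of transfected mammalian cells, and it is followed by the HSV TK polyadenylation signal.

The expression cassette is driven by the human CMV immediate early enhancer and promoter. The open reading frame begins with a fluorescent protein, followed by a short linker, a TEV protease cleavage site and an S-tag, and then the CENP-I coding sequence of about 2.3 kb cloned between XhoI and EcoRI sites. The SV40 poly(A) signal terminates the transcript. The record is inconsistent about the fluorophore: the stated purpose calls it EGFP, whereas the backbone, tag field and feature annotation all identify it as EYFP. CENP-I is a constitutive centromere and kinetochore component involved in kinetochore protein assembly, mitotic progression and chromosome segregation.

The fluorescent moiety lets the fusion protein be imaged at centromeres in living or fixed cells. The LAP arrangement also supports tandem purification, typically by capture through the fluorescent protein, release by TEV cleavage and a second capture through the S-tag, which allows interacting proteins to be isolated. A few short annotated fragments (capTEV, large T antigen, ble, bGH poly(A)) look like partial sequence matches rather than functional elements.
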