Features (pLannotate 1.2.2; 18 found; start..end, strand, type, name):
     61..364     +  enhancer       CMV enhancer: human cytomegalovirus immediate early enhancer
    365..568     +  promoter       CMV promoter: human cytomegalovirus (CMV) immediate early promoter
    613..1329    +  CDS            EYFP: EYFP is a basic (constitutively fluorescent) green/yellow fluorescent protein published in 1996, derived from Aequorea victoria. It is reported to be a very rapidly-maturing weak dimer with high acid sensitivity.
   1356..1374    +  misc_feature   MCS (fragment): pBluescript multiple cloning site
   1375..1394    +  CDS            capTEV™ (fragment): composite tag for in vivo biotinylation, TEV protease cleavage, and 6xHis tagging
   1408..1452    +  CDS            S-Tag: affinity and epitope tag derived from pancreatic ribonuclease A
   1477..3744    +  CDS            CENPI: CENPI_HUMAN - Also known as FSHPRH1, ICEN19, LRPR1. Experimental evidence at protein level: Swiss-Prot protein existence level 1. Component of the CENPA-CAD (nucleosome distal) complex, a complex recruited to centromeres which is involved in assembly of kinetochore proteins, mitotic progression and chromosome segregation. May be involved in incorporation of newly synthesized CENPA into centromeres via its interaction with the CENPA-NAC complex. Required for the localization of CENPF, MAD1L1 and MAD2 (MAD2L1 or MAD2L2) to kinetochores. Involved in the response of gonadal tissues to follicle- st
   3748..3800    +  misc_feature   MCS: multiple cloning site
   3817..3901    +  CDS            large T antigen (fragment): large T antigen from SV40 (simian virus 40)
   3924..4045    +  polyA_signal   SV40 poly(A) signal: SV40 polyadenylation signal
   4079..4507    -  rep_origin     f1 ori (sequence partly withheld): f1 bacteriophage origin of replication; arrow indicates direction of (+) strand synthesis
   4534..4638    +  promoter       AmpR promoter: bla
   4640..4997    +  promoter       SV40 promoter: SV40 enhancer and early promoter
   5032..5826    +  CDS            NeoR/KanR: aminoglycoside phosphotransferase from Tn5; aph(3')-II (or nptII); confers resistance to neomycin, kanamycin, and G418 (Geneticin®)
   5847..5999    +  CDS            ble (fragment): BLE_KLEPN - Experimental evidence at protein level: Swiss-Prot protein existence level 1. Binding protein with a strong affinity to the bleomycin family of antibiotics. Binds to CL990; an antimitotic-antibiotic compound. From Klebsiella pneumoniae.
   6058..6105    +  polyA_signal   HSV TK poly(A) signal: herpes simplex virus thymidine kinase polyadenylation signal (Cole and Stacy, 1985)
   6196..6212    -  polyA_signal   bGH poly(A) signal (fragment): bovine growth hormone polyadenylation signal
   6434..7022    +  rep_origin     ori: high-copy-number ColE1/pMB1/pBR322/pUC origin of replication
>Addgene plasmid #63066 | pIC82 | depositor full sequence | sequence record 104381 | Full Sequence
TAGTTATTAATAGTAATCAATTACGGGGTCATTAGTTCATAGCCCATATATGGAGTTCCGCGTTACATAA
CTTACGGTAAATGGCCCGCCTGGCTGACCGCCCAACGACCCCCGCCCATTGACGTCAATAATGACGTATG
TTCCCATAGTAACGCCAATAGGGACTTTCCATTGACGTCAATGGGTGGAGTATTTACGGTAAACTGCCCA
CTTGGCAGTACATCAAGTGTATCATATGCCAAGTACGCCCCCTATTGACGTCAATGACGGTAAATGGCCC
GCCTGGCATTATGCCCAGTACATGACCTTATGGGACTTTCCTACTTGGCAGTACATCTACGTATTAGTCA
TCGCTATTACCATGGTGATGCGGTTTTGGCAGTACATCAATGGGCGTGGATAGCGGTTTGACTCACGGGG
ATTTCCAAGTCTCCACCCCATTGACGTCAATGGGAGTTTGTTTTGGCACCAAAATCAACGGGACTTTCCA
AAATGTCGTAACAACTCCGCCCCATTGACGCAAATGGGCGGTAGGCGTGTACGGTGGGAGGTCTATATAA
GCAGAGCTGGTTTAGTGAACCGTCAGATCCGCTAGCGCTACCGGTCGCCACCATGGTGAGCAAGGGCGAG
GAGCTGTTCACCGGGGTGGTGCCCATCCTGGTCGAGCTGGACGGCGACGTAAACGGCCACAAGTTCAGCG
TGTCCGGCGAGGGCGAGGGCGATGCCACCTACGGCAAGCTGACCCTGAAGTTCATCTGCACCACCGGCAA
GCTGCCCGTGCCCTGGCCCACCCTCGTGACCACCTTCGGCTACGGCCTGCAGTGCTTCGCCCGCTACCCC
GACCACATGAAGCAGCACGACTTCTTCAAGTCCGCCATGCCCGAAGGCTACGTCCAGGAGCGCACCATCT
TCTTCAAGGACGACGGCAACTACAAGACCCGCGCCGAGGTGAAGTTCGAGGGCGACACCCTGGTGAACCG
CATCGAGCTGAAGGGCATCGACTTCAAGGAGGACGGCAACATCCTGGGGCACAAGCTGGAGTACAACTAC
AACAGCCACAACGTCTATATCATGGCCGACAAGCAGAAGAACGGCATCAAGGTGAACTTCAAGATCCGCC
ACAACATCGAGGACGGCAGCGTGCAGCTCGCCGACCACTACCAGCAGAACACCCCCATCGGCGACGGCCC
CGTGCTGCTGCCCGACAACCACTACCTGAGCTACCAGTCCGCCCTGAGCAAAGACCCCAACGAGAAGCGC
GATCACATGGTCCTGCTGGAGTTCGTGACCGCCGCCGGGATCACTCTCGGCATGGACGAGCTGTACAAGT
CCGGAGGGGATCGGTGGAGCTCCACCGGTGGCGGCCGCTCTAGAGAGAATCTTTATTTTCAGGGCGCCGC
CAAATTCAAAGAAACCGCTGCTGCTAAATTCGAACGCCAGCACATGGACAGCGGAGGTGGAGGTACTAGT
CTCGAGATGTCACCTCAAAAGAGAGTTAAGAACGTCCAGGCACAAAACAGGACTTCACAAGGTAGTAGTA
GTTTTCAGACCACGCTTTCAGCCTGGAAAGTAAAACAGGATCCAAGCAACTCGAAGAACATCTCAAAACA
TGGACAAAACAATCCAGTGGGAGATTATGAACATGCTGATGATCAAGCTGAAGAAGATGCTTTGCAAATG
GCAGTGGGATATTTTGAGAAAGGTCCCATTAAAGCTTCACAGAATAAAGATAAAACCTTGGAAAAACACT
TGAAAACTGTGGAAAATGTGGCTTGGAAGAATGGGTTAGCTTCAGAAGAAATTGATATTCTATTAAATAT
TGCACTCAGTGGCAAATTTGGAAATGCTGTAAACACACGGATATTGAAGTGCATGATCCCAGCAACAGTA
ATATCAGAAGATTCTGTGGTTAAGGCAGTCTCCTGGCTTTGTGTTGGCAAGTGTTCTGGTAGCACCAAGG
TACTTTTTTATCGTTGGCTGGTTGCAATGTTTGACTTCATTGATCGTAAGGAGCAAATTAACTTGCTCTA
TGGCTTCTTTTTTGCTTCATTGCAAGATGATGCACTGTGCCCTTATGTTTGCCATTTGTTATATTTACTT
ACCAAAAAAGAGAATGTCAAACCATTTCGTGTGAGAAAACTGCTTGATCTTCAGGCCAAAATGGGAATGC
AGCCTCATCTCCAGGCTTTGTTGTCACTGTATAAGTTCTTTGCTCCTGCTCTGATTTCAGTATCTTTGCC
TGTAAGGAAGAAGATATATTTTAAGAATTCAGAGAATCTATGGAAGACGGCTCTGCTTGCCGTGAAGCAA
AGAAACCGGGGACCTTCTCCAGAACCTCTGAAGTTGATGTTAGGTCCAGCTAATGTTCGTCCTCTAAAAA
GAAAGTGGAATTCTCTCTCAGTTATACCAGTGCTCAATTCCAGTAGCTACACTAAAGAATGTGGAAAAAA
AGAGATGAGTCTTTCTGATTGTCTGAATAGAAGTGGATCATTTCCACTAGAACAACTTCAAAGCTTCCCC
CAACTTTTACAGAACATCCATTGCTTAGAGCTGCCTTCTCAGATGGGCTCAGTGCTAAACAACTCTCTGC
TGCTTCACTACATTAACTGTGTCAGAGATGAGCCAGTCTTGCTGAGGTTTTATTACTGGTTGAGTCAAAC
ATTACAAGAAGAATGTATTTGGTACAAGGTGAATAATTATGAACGTGGAAAAGAATTTACCAACTTCCTG
GATACCATCATCAGGGCAGAGTGCTTCTTACAAGAGGGGTTTTATTCCTGTGAAGCATTCCTGTATAAGA
GCCTTCCTCTCTGGGATGGCCTTTGTTGTCGGTCACAGTTCCTTCAGCTTGTGAGCTGGATTCCTTTTAG
TAGCTTCTCTGAGGTGAAACCACTTCTTTTTGACCATCTAGCGCAGCTCTTCTTTACATCAACCATTTAT
TTCAAGTGTAGTGTTCTTCAGAGTCTGAAAGAGCTATTGCAGAATTGGCTGTTGTGGCTTTCTATGGACA
TTCACATGAAACCTGTTACAAACAGTCCTCTAGAGACAACTTTGGGTGGATCCATGAACTCTGTGTCTAA
ACTGATCCACTATGTAGGGTGGCTATCCACTACTGCAATGCGCTTGGAGAGCAACAATACTTTCTTGCTG
CACTTTATTTTGGATTTCTATGAGAAGGTGTGTGACATATATATAAATTATAACCTTCCATTAGTGGTAT
TGTTTCCTCCTGGGATCTTCTATTCTGCACTCCTCAGCCTGGATACCAGCATCCTGAACCAGCTGTGTTT
TATTATGCACAGATATCGTAAAAATTTGACTGCCGCAAAGAAAAATGAGTTGGTACAAAAGACAAAATCA
GAGTTCAATTTCAGCAGCAAGACTTATCAAGAATTTAATCACTATTTGACATCAATGGTTGGTTGCCTGT
GGACGTCCAAACCCTTTGGGAAAGGAATATATATTGACCCTGAAATCCTAGAAAAAACTGGAGTGGCTGA
ATATAAAAACAGTTTAAATGTAGTCCATCATCCTTCTTTCTTGAGTTACGCTGTTTCCTTTTTGCTACAG
GAAAGCCCAGAAGAAAGGACAGTAAATGTGAGCTCTATTCGGGGAAAGAAATGGAGCTGGTATTTGGACT
ATTTATTTTCACAGGGGTTACAAGGCTTGAAACTTTTTATAAGAAGTAGTGTTCATCATTCTTCCATTCC
CAGAGCAGAGGGCATAAACTGCAACAATCAATATTGACTCGAGCTCAAGCTTCGAATTCTGCAGTCGACG
GTACCGCGGGCCCGGGATCCACCGGATCTAGATAACTGATCATAATCAGCCATACCACATTTGTAGAGGT
TTTACTTGCTTTAAAAAACCTCCCACACCTCCCCCTGAACCTGAAACATAAAATGAATGCAATTGTTGTT
GTTAACTTGTTTATTGCAGCTTATAATGGTTACAAATAAAGCAATAGCATCACAAATTTCACAAATAAAG
CATTTTTTTCACTGCATTCTAGTTGTGGTTTGTCCAAACTCATCAATGTATCTTAAGGCGTAAATTGTAA
GCGTTAATATTTTGTTAAAATTCGCGTTAAATTTTTGTTAAATCAGCTCATTTTTTAACCAATAGGCCGA
AATCGGCAAAATCCCTTATAAATCAAAAGAATAGACCGAGATAGGGT
[37 nt withheld, positions 4178-4214]
AAAGAACGTGGACTCCAACGTCAAAGG
[49 nt withheld, positions 4242-4290]
T
[91 nt withheld, positions 4292-4382]
G
[124 nt withheld, positions 4384-4507]
CAGGTGGCACTTTTCGGGGAAATGTGCGCGGAACCCCTATTTGTTTATTTTTCTAAATACATTCAAATAT
GTATCCGCTCATGAGACAATAACCCTGATAAATGCTTCAATAATATTGAAAAAGGAAGAGTCCTGAGGCG
GAAAGAACCAGCTGTGGAATGTGTGTCAGTTAGGGTGTGGAAAGTCCCCAGGCTCCCCAGCAGGCAGAAG
TATGCAAAGCATGCATCTCAATTAGTCAGCAACCAGGTGTGGAAAGTCCCCAGGCTCCCCAGCAGGCAGA
AGTATGCAAAGCATGCATCTCAATTAGTCAGCAACCATAGTCCCGCCCCTAACTCCGCCCATCCCGCCCC
TAACTCCGCCCAGTTCCGCCCATTCTCCGCCCCATGGCTGACTAATTTTTTTTATTTATGCAGAGGCCGA
GGCCGCCTCGGCCTCTGAGCTATTCCAGAAGTAGTGAGGAGGCTTTTTTGGAGGCCTAGGCTTTTGCAAA
GATCGATCAAGAGACAGGATGAGGATCGTTTCGCATGATTGAACAAGATGGATTGCACGCAGGTTCTCCG
GCCGCTTGGGTGGAGAGGCTATTCGGCTATGACTGGGCACAACAGACAATCGGCTGCTCTGATGCCGCCG
TGTTCCGGCTGTCAGCGCAGGGGCGCCCGGTTCTTTTTGTCAAGACCGACCTGTCCGGTGCCCTGAATGA
ACTGCAAGACGAGGCAGCGCGGCTATCGTGGCTGGCCACGACGGGCGTTCCTTGCGCAGCTGTGCTCGAC
GTTGTCACTGAAGCGGGAAGGGACTGGCTGCTATTGGGCGAAGTGCCGGGGCAGGATCTCCTGTCATCTC
ACCTTGCTCCTGCCGAGAAAGTATCCATCATGGCTGATGCAATGCGGCGGCTGCATACGCTTGATCCGGC
TACCTGCCCATTCGACCACCAAGCGAAACATCGCATCGAGCGAGCACGTACTCGGATGGAAGCCGGTCTT
GTCGATCAGGATGATCTGGACGAAGAGCATCAGGGGCTCGCGCCAGCCGAACTGTTCGCCAGGCTCAAGG
CGAGCATGCCCGACGGCGAGGATCTCGTCGTGACCCATGGCGATGCCTGCTTGCCGAATATCATGGTGGA
AAATGGCCGCTTTTCTGGATTCATCGACTGTGGCCGGCTGGGTGTGGCGGACCGCTATCAGGACATAGCG
TTGGCTACCCGTGATATTGCTGAAGAGCTTGGCGGCGAATGGGCTGACCGCTTCCTCGTGCTTTACGGTA
TCGCCGCTCCCGATTCGCAGCGCATCGCCTTCTATCGCCTTCTTGACGAGTTCTTCTGAGCGGGACTCTG
GGGTTCGAAATGACCGACCAAGCGACGCCCAACCTGCCATCACGAGATTTCGATTCCACCGCCGCCTTCT
ATGAAAGGTTGGGCTTCGGAATCGTTTTCCGGGACGCCGGCTGGATGATCCTCCAGCGCGGGGATCTCAT
GCTGGAGTTCTTCGCCCACCCTAGGGGGAGGCTAACTGAAACACGGAAGGAGACAATACCGGAAGGAACC
CGCGCTATGACGGCAATAAAAAGACAGAATAAAACGCACGGTGTTGGGTCGTTTGTTCATAAACGCGGGG
TTCGGTCCCAGGGCTGGCACTCTGTCGATACCCCACCGAGACCCCATTGGGGCCAATACGCCCGCGTTTC
TTCCTTTTCCCCACCCCACCCCCCAAGTTCGGGTGAAGGCCCAGGGCTCGCAGCCAACGTCGGGGCGGCA
GGCCCTGCCATAGCCTCAGGTTACTCATATATACTTTAGATTGATTTAAAACTTCATTTTTAATTTAAAA
GGATCTAGGTGAAGATCCTTTTTGATAATCTCATGACCAAAATCCCTTAACGTGAGTTTTCGTTCCACTG
AGCGTCAGACCCCGTAGAAAAGATCAAAGGATCTTCTTGAGATCCTTTTTTTCTGCGCGTAATCTGCTGC
TTGCAAACAAAAAAACCACCGCTACCAGCGGTGGTTTGTTTGCCGGATCAAGAGCTACCAACTCTTTTTC
CGAAGGTAACTGGCTTCAGCAGAGCGCAGATACCAAATACTGTCCTTCTAGTGTAGCCGTAGTTAGGCCA
CCACTTCAAGAACTCTGTAGCACCGCCTACATACCTCGCTCTGCTAATCCTGTTACCAGTGGCTGCTGCC
AGTGGCGATAAGTCGTGTCTTACCGGGTTGGACTCAAGACGATAGTTACCGGATAAGGCGCAGCGGTCGG
GCTGAACGGGGGGTTCGTGCACACAGCCCAGCTTGGAGCGAACGACCTACACCGAACTGAGATACCTACA
GCGTGAGCTATGAGAAAGCGCCACGCTTCCCGAAGGGAGAAAGGCGGACAGGTATCCGGTAAGCGGCAGG
GTCGGAACAGGAGAGCGCACGAGGGAGCTTCCAGGGGGAAACGCCTGGTATCTTTATAGTCCTGTCGGGT
TTCGCCACCTCTGACTTGAGCGTCGATTTTTGTGATGCTCGTCAGGGGGGCGGAGCCTATGGAAAAACGC
CAGCAACGCGGCCTTTTTACGGTTCCTGGCCTTTTGCTGGCCTTTTGCTCACATGTTCTTTCCTGCGTTA
TCCCCTGATTCTGTGGATAACCGTATTACCGCCATGCAT
